Addgene plasmid #241237: pCRISPR-EASY
Purpose: (Empty Backbone) CRISPR-Cas9 genome editing
Depositing lab: Tamara O'Connor. Depositing organization: Johns Hopkins University and School of Medicine. Publication: An efficient and cost-effective method for disrupting genes in RAW264.7 macrophages using CRISPR-Cas9. Hossain MJ, O'Connor TJ. PLoS One. 2024 Mar 14;19(3):e0299513. doi: 10.1371/journal.pone.0299513. eCollection 2024. PubMed 38483963.
Backbone
  Vector backbone: pcDNA3.1/pEF6-nls-YFP-2A-Cas9
  Backbone size (bp): 11935
  Modifications to backbone: pEF6-nls-YFP-2A-Cas9 was digested with AatII and re-ligated. The cas9 gene was mutated to remove the two BsmBI recognition sequences but maintain the encoded protein sequence. The sgRNA scaffold from LentiCRISPRv2 (Addgene plasmid #52961) introduced at the AatII site.
  Vector type: Mammalian Expression, CRISPR
  Promoter: U6
  Selectable markers: Blasticidin
Growth in bacteria
  Bacterial resistance: Ampicillin, 100 μg/mL
  Growth temperature: 37°C
  Growth strain: DH5alpha
  Copy number: High Copy
Gene/Insert
  Cloning method: Restriction Enzyme
  Sequencing primers: 5′ sgRNAseqF: TGTCTCATGAGCGGATACATATTTGA
Resource information
  A portion of this plasmid was derived from a plasmid made by: This plasmid is a derivative of pEF6-nls-YFP-2A-Cas9 (Bowman et al., (2017) Cell Chem Biol, PMID 28479296)
Terms and licenses: Academic/Nonprofit Terms; Industry Terms: Not Available to Industry
How to cite: pCRISPR-EASY was a gift from Tamara O'Connor (Addgene plasmid # 241237 ; http://n2t.net/addgene:241237 ; RRID:Addgene_241237)
