[The description below was written by a language model from this plasmid's Addgene catalogue record and pLannotate feature annotations shown in this document.]
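Description:
pCRISPR-EASY is an all-in-one mammalian CRISPR-Cas9 expression plasmid supplied as an empty backbone, ready to receive a user-chosen guide sequence. It derives from pEF6-nls-YFP-2A-Cas9 (a pcDNA3.1/pEF6-type vector) and is about 12 kb. In E. coli it replicates from a high-copy ColE1/pUC origin and is selected with ampicillin through the β-lactamase gene. An f1 origin is also present. For selection in mammalian cells, an SV40 promoter drives the blasticidin S deaminase gene, followed by an SV40 polyadenylation signal. An upstream EM7 promoter allows the same marker to be expressed in bacteria.

The payload comprises two expression units. A human U6 RNA polymerase III promoter sits upstream of the Streptococcus pyogenes gRNA scaffold, which was taken from LentiCRISPRv2 and inserted at the AatII site of the parent. Roughly 750 bp separates the promoter from the scaffold. This region is probably a stuffer that is replaced when a guide is cloned, although the record does not say so. The two BsmBI sites within cas9 were silently mutated without changing the protein, which is consistent with BsmBI-based restriction cloning of guide oligonucleotides.

The second unit uses the strong constitutive EF-1α promoter to transcribe a single open reading frame. It encodes EYFP (nuclear-localised, going by the parent plasmid's name), a P2A ribosome-skipping peptide and Cas9, followed by a FLAG-like tag fragment and the bGH poly(A) signal. YFP and Cas9 are therefore produced as separate proteins from one transcript, and fluorescence marks the transfected, Cas9-expressing cells. The associated publication describes using the plasmid for efficient, low-cost gene disruption in RAW264.7 macrophages.
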