Features (pLannotate 1.2.2; 29 found; start..end, strand, type, name):
    173..413     +  promoter       U6 promoter: RNA polymerase III promoter for human U6 snRNA
    602..718     -  CDS            deoC (fragment): DEOC_BACSU - Also known as dra From Bacillus subtilis (strain 168).
   1163..1238    +  misc_RNA       gRNA scaffold: guide RNA scaffold for the Streptococcus pyogenes CRISPR/Cas9 system
   1256..1274    +  CDS            small t antigen (fragment): SV40 (simian virus 40) small t antigen
   1333..1385    -  misc_feature   bom (fragment): basis of mobility region from pBR322
   1540..1558    +  enhancer       CMV enhancer (fragment): human cytomegalovirus immediate early enhancer
   1583..1649    +  CDS            small t antigen (fragment): SV40 (simian virus 40) small t antigen
   1656..2834    +  promoter       EF-1α promoter: strong constitutive promoter for human elongation factor EF-1α
   2851..2869    +  promoter       T7 promoter: promoter for bacteriophage T7 RNA polymerase
   3003..3716    +  CDS            EYFP: EYFP is a basic (constitutively fluorescent) green/yellow fluorescent protein published in 1996, derived from Aequorea victoria. It is reported to be a very rapidly-maturing weak dimer with high acid sensitivity.
   3726..3782    +  CDS            P2A: 2A peptide from porcine teschovirus-1 polyprotein Eukaryotic ribosomes fail to insert a peptide bond between the Gly and Pro residues, yielding separate polypeptides.
   3810..7913    +  CDS            cas9: CAS9_STRP1 - Also known as csn1 From Streptococcus pyogenes serotype M1.
   7987..8012    +  CDS            5xFLAG (fragment): five tandem FLAG® epitope tags
   8084..8308    +  polyA_signal   bGH poly(A) signal: bovine growth hormone polyadenylation signal
   8312..8333    +  promoter       SV40 promoter (fragment): SV40 enhancer and early promoter
   8354..8782    +  rep_origin     f1 ori (sequence partly withheld): f1 bacteriophage origin of replication; arrow indicates direction of (+) strand synthesis
   8796..9125    +  promoter       SV40 promoter: SV40 enhancer and early promoter
   9173..9220    +  promoter       EM7 promoter: synthetic bacterial promoter&nbsp
   9239..9637    +  CDS            BSD: blasticidin S deaminase; Aspergillus terreus BSD; confers resistance to blasticidin
   9638..9665    +  CDS            BleoR (fragment): antibiotic-binding protein; Sh ble from Streptoalloteichus hindustanus; confers resistance to bleomycin, phleomycin, and Zeocin™
   9675..9800    +  CDS            ble (fragment): BLE_KLEPN - Experimental evidence at protein level: Swiss-Prot protein existence level 1. Binding protein with a strong affinity to the bleomycin family of antibiotics. Binds to CL990; an antimitotic-antibiotic compound. From Klebsiella pneumoniae.
   9795..9916    +  polyA_signal   SV40 poly(A) signal: SV40 polyadenylation signal
   9987..10009   -  protein_bind   lac operator (fragment): The lac repressor binds to the lac operator to inhibit transcription in E. coli. This inhibition can be relieved by adding lactose or isopropyl-β-D-thiogalactopyranoside (IPTG). lac repressor encoded by lacI
  10013..10043   -  promoter       lac promoter: promoter for the E. coli lac operon
  10058..10079   -  protein_bind   CAP binding site: CAP binding activates transcription in the presence of cAMP. E. coli catabolite activator protein
  10092..10184   -  CDS            lacI (fragment): lac repressor; lacI; The lac repressor binds to the lac operator to inhibit transcription in E. coli. This inhibition can be relieved by adding lactose or isopropyl-β-D-thiogalactopyranoside (IPTG).
  10356..10944   -  rep_origin     ori: high-copy-number ColE1/pMB1/pBR322/pUC origin of replication
  11115..11975   -  CDS            AmpR: β-lactamase; bla; confers resistance to ampicillin, carbenicillin, and related antibiotics
  11976..91      -  promoter       AmpR promoter (across the origin): bla
>Addgene plasmid #241237 | pCRISPR-EASY | addgene full sequence | sequence record 485643 | Addgene NGS Result
AATATTATTGAAGCATTTATCAGGGTTATTGTCTCATGAGCGGATACATATTTGAATGTATTTAGAAAAA
TAAACAAATAGGGGTTCCGCGCACATTTCCCCGAAAAGTGCCACCTGACGTCCGGGTTTATTACAGGGAC
AGCAGAGATCCAGTTTGGTTAATTAAGGTACCGAGGGCCTATTTCCCATGATTCCTTCATATTTGCATAT
ACGATACAAGGCTGTTAGAGAGATAATTAGAATTAATTTGACTGTAAACACAAAGATATTAGTACAAAAT
ACGTGACGTAGAAAGTAATAATTTCTTGGGTAGTTTGCAGTTTTAAAATTATGTTTTAAAATGGACTATC
ATATGCTTACCGTAACTTGAAAGTATTTCGATTTCTTGGCTTTATATATCTTGTGGAAAGGACGAAACAC
CGGAGACGGTTGTAAATGAGCACACAAAATACACATGCTAAAATATTATATTCTATGACCTTTATAAAAT
CAACCAAAATCTTCTTTTTAATAACTTTAGTATCAATAATTAGAATTTTTATGTTCCTTTTTGCAAACTT
TTAATAAAAATGAGCAAAATAAAAAAACGCTAGTTTTAGTAACTCGCGTTGTTTTCTTCACCTTTAATAA
TAGCTACTCCACCACTTGTTCCTAAGCGGTCAGCTCCTGCTTCAATCATTTTTTGAGCATCTTCAAATGT
TCTAACTCCACCAGCTGCTGAGCGATTCTATCACCCAAATCACTTGTTACAAAACTTGAATATAGAGCCG
GATTTTTTGGAATGCTATTTAAGCGTTTTAGATTTGATAATTTTCAATCAATTAAAATTGGTCCTGTTTG
ATTTCCATCTAATCTTACAAAATGACCATCATGTTTTATTGCCATTCCAAATCTGTCAGCATCTGGGTCA
TTCATAATAATAATATCTGCATCATGTTTAATACCATATTCAAGCGGTATTTTTCATGCAGGATCAAATT
CTGGATTTGGATTTACAACATTTTTAAATGTTTCATCTTCAAATGCATGCTCTTCAACCTCAATAACGTT
ATATCCTGATTCACGTAATATTTTTGGGGTAAATTTAGTTCCTGTTCCATTAACTGCGCTAAAAATAATT
TTTAAATCTTTTTTAGCTTCTTGCTCTTTTTTGTACGTCTCTGTTTTAGAGCTAGAAATAGCAAGTTAAA
ATAAGGCTAGTCCGTTATCAACTTGAAAAAGTGGCACCGAGTCGGTGCTTTTTTGAATTCGCTAGCTAGG
TCTTGAAAGGAGTGGGAATTGGCTCCGGTGCCCGTCAGTGACGTCGACGGATCGGGAGATCTCCCGATCC
CCTATGGTGCACTCTCAGTACAATCTGCTCTGATGCCGCATAGTTAAGCCAGTATCTGCTCCCTGCTTGT
GTGTTGGAGGTCGCTGAGTAGTGCGCGAGCAAAATTTAAGCTACAACAAGGCAAGGCTTGACCGACAATT
GCATGAAGAATCTGCTTAGGGTTAGGCGTTTTGCGCTGCTTCGCGATGTACGGGCCAGATATACGCGTTG
ACATTGATTATTGACTAGGCTTTTGCAAAAAGCTTTGCAAAGATGGATAAAGTTTTAAACAGAGAGGAAT
CTTTGCAGCTAATGGACCTTCTAGGTCTTGAAAGGAGTGGGAATTGGCTCCGGTGCCCGTCAGTGGGCAG
AGCGCACATCGCCCACAGTCCCCGAGAAGTTGGGGGGAGGGGTCGGCAATTGAACCGGTGCCTAGAGAAG
GTGGCGCGGGGTAAACTGGGAAAGTGATGTCGTGTACTGGCTCCGCCTTTTTCCCGAGGGTGGGGGAGAA
CCGTATATAAGTGCAGTAGTCGCCGTGAACGTTCTTTTTCGCAACGGGTTTGCCGCCAGAACACAGGTAA
GTGCCGTGTGTGGTTCCCGCGGGCCTGGCCTCTTTACGGGTTATGGCCCTTGCGTGCCTTGAATTACTTC
CACCTGGCTGCAGTACGTGATTCTTGATCCCGAGCTTCGGGTTGGAAGTGGGTGGGAGAGTTCGAGGCCT
TGCGCTTAAGGAGCCCCTTCGCCTCGTGCTTGAGTTGAGGCCTGGCCTGGGCGCTGGGGCCGCCGCGTGC
GAATCTGGTGGCACCTTCGCGCCTGTCTCGCTGCTTTCGATAAGTCTCTAGCCATTTAAAATTTTTGATG
ACCTGCTGCGACGCTTTTTTTCTGGCAAGATAGTCTTGTAAATGCGGGCCAAGATCTGCACACTGGTATT
TCGGTTTTTGGGGCCGCGGGCGGCGACGGGGCCCGTGCGTCCCAGCGCACATGTTCGGCGAGGCGGGGCC
TGCGAGCGCGGCCACCGAGAATCGGACGGGGGTAGTCTCAAGCTGGCCGGCCTGCTCTGGTGCCTGGCCT
CGCGCCGCCGTGTATCGCCCCGCCCTGGGCGGCAAGGCTGGCCCGGTCGGCACCAGTTGCGTGAGCGGAA
AGATGGCCGCTTCCCGGCCCTGCTGCAGGGAGCTCAAAATGGAGGACGCGGCGCTCGGGAGAGCGGGCGG
GTGAGTCACCCACACAAAGGAAAAGGGCCTTTCCGTCCTCAGCCGTCGCTTCATGTGACTCCACGGAGTA
CCGGGCGCCGTCCAGGCACCTCGATTAGTTCTCGAGCTTTTGGAGTACGTCGTCTTTAGGTTGGGGGGAG
GGGTTTTATGCGATGGAGTTTCCCCACACTGAGTGGGTGGAGACTGAAGTTAGGCCAGCTTGGCACTTGA
TGTAATTCTCCTTGGAATTTGCCCTTTTTGAGTTTGGATCTTGGTTCATTCTCAAGCCTCAGACAGTGGT
TCAAAGTTTTTTTCTTCCATTTCAGGTGTCGTGAGGAATTAGCTTGGTACTAATACGACTCACTATAGGG
AGACCCAAGCTGGCTAGGTAAGCTTGGTACCGAGCTCGGATCCACTAGTCCCGGGCCACCATGGTGCCTA
AGAAGAAGAGGAAGGTTCCTAAGAAGAAGAGGAAGGTTCCTAAGAAGAAGAGGAAGGTTAACGTGAGCAA
GGGCGAGGAGCTGTTCACCGGGGTGGTGCCCATCCTGGTCGAGCTGGACGGCGACGTAAACGGCCACAAG
TTCAGCGTGTCCGGCGAGGGCGAGGGCGATGCCACCTACGGCAAGCTGACCCTGAAGTTCATCTGCACCA
CCGGCAAGCTGCCCGTGCCCTGGCCCACCCTCGTGACCACCTTCGGCTACGGCCTGCAGTGCTTCGCCCG
CTACCCCGACCACATGAAGCAGCACGACTTCTTCAAGTCCGCCATGCCCGAAGGCTACGTCCAGGAGCGC
ACCATCTTCTTCAAGGACGACGGCAACTACAAGACCCGCGCCGAGGTGAAGTTCGAGGGCGACACCCTGG
TGAACCGCATCGAGCTGAAGGGCATCGACTTCAAGGAGGACGGCAACATCCTGGGGCACAAGCTGGAGTA
CAACTACAACAGCCACAACGTCTATATCATGGCCGACAAGCAGAAGAACGGCATCAAGGTGAACTTCAAG
ATCCGCCACAACATCGAGGACGGCAGCGTGCAGCTCGCCGACCACTACCAGCAGAACACCCCCATCGGCG
ACGGCCCCGTGCTGCTGCCCGACAACCACTACCTGAGCTACCAGTCCGCCCTGAGCAAAGACCCCAACGA
GAAGCGCGATCACATGGTCCTGCTGGAGTTCGTGACCGCCGCCGGGATCACTCTCGGCATGGACGAGCTG
TACAAGGGATCCGGAGCCACGAACTTCTCTCTGTTAAAGCAAGCAGGCGACGTGGAAGAAAACCCCGGTC
CTGGTCTAGAGGATCGAACCCTTGCCACCATGGACAAGAAGTACTCCATTGGGCTCGATATCGGCACAAA
CAGCGTCGGCTGGGCCGTCATTACGGACGAGTACAAGGTGCCGAGCAAAAAATTCAAAGTTCTGGGCAAT
ACCGATCGCCACAGCATAAAGAAGAACCTCATTGGCGCCCTCCTGTTCGACTCCGGGGAAACGGCCGAAG
CCACGCGGCTCAAAAGAACAGCACGGCGCAGATATACCCGCAGAAAGAATCGGATCTGCTACCTGCAGGA
GATCTTTAGTAATGAGATGGCTAAGGTGGATGACTCTTTCTTCCATAGGCTGGAGGAGTCCTTTTTGGTG
GAGGAGGATAAAAAGCACGAGCGCCACCCAATCTTTGGCAATATCGTGGACGAGGTGGCGTACCATGAAA
AGTACCCAACCATATATCATCTGAGGAAGAAGCTTGTAGACAGTACTGATAAGGCTGACTTGCGGTTGAT
CTATCTCGCGCTGGCGCATATGATCAAATTTCGGGGACACTTCCTCATCGAGGGGGACCTGAACCCAGAC
AACAGCGATGTCGACAAACTCTTTATCCAACTGGTTCAGACTTACAATCAGCTTTTCGAAGAGAACCCGA
TCAACGCATCCGGAGTTGACGCCAAAGCAATCCTGAGCGCTAGGCTGTCCAAATCCCGGCGGCTCGAAAA
CCTCATCGCACAGCTCCCTGGGGAGAAGAAGAACGGCCTGTTTGGTAATCTTATCGCCCTGTCACTCGGG
CTGACCCCCAACTTTAAATCTAACTTCGACCTGGCCGAAGATGCCAAGCTTCAACTGAGCAAAGACACCT
ACGATGATGATCTCGACAATCTGCTGGCCCAGATCGGCGACCAGTACGCAGACCTTTTTTTGGCGGCAAA
GAACCTGTCAGACGCCATTCTGCTGAGTGATATTCTGCGAGTGAACACGGAGATCACCAAAGCTCCGCTG
AGCGCTAGTATGATCAAGCGCTATGATGAGCACCACCAAGACTTGACTTTGCTGAAGGCCCTTGTCAGAC
AGCAACTGCCTGAGAAGTACAAGGAAATTTTCTTCGATCAGTCTAAAAATGGCTACGCCGGATACATTGA
CGGCGGAGCAAGCCAGGAGGAATTTTACAAATTTATTAAGCCCATCTTGGAAAAAATGGACGGCACCGAG
GAGCTGCTGGTAAAGCTTAACAGAGAAGATCTGTTGCGCAAACAGCGCACTTTCGACAATGGAAGCATCC
CCCACCAGATTCACCTGGGCGAACTGCACGCTATCCTCAGGCGGCAAGAGGATTTCTACCCCTTTTTGAA
AGATAACAGGGAAAAGATTGAGAAAATCCTCACATTTCGGATACCCTACTATGTAGGCCCCCTCGCCCGG
GGAAATTCCAGATTCGCGTGGATGACTCGCAAATCAGAAGAGACCATCACTCCCTGGAACTTCGAGGAAG
TCGTGGATAAGGGGGCCTCTGCCCAGTCCTTCATCGAAAGGATGACTAACTTTGATAAAAATCTGCCTAA
CGAAAAGGTGCTTCCTAAACACTCTCTGCTGTACGAGTACTTCACAGTTTATAACGAGCTCACCAAGGTC
AAATACGTCACAGAAGGGATGAGAAAGCCAGCATTCCTGTCTGGAGAGCAGAAGAAAGCTATCGTGGACC
TCCTCTTCAAGACGAACCGGAAAGTTACCGTGAAACAGCTCAAAGAAGACTATTTCAAAAAGATTGAATG
TTTCGACTCTGTTGAAATCAGCGGAGTGGAGGATCGCTTCAACGCATCCCTGGGAACGTATCACGATCTC
CTGAAAATCATTAAAGACAAGGACTTCCTGGACAATGAGGAGAACGAGGACATTCTTGAGGACATTGTCC
TCACCCTTACGTTGTTTGAAGATAGGGAGATGATTGAAGAACGCTTGAAAACTTACGCTCATCTCTTCGA
CGACAAAGTCATGAAACAGCTCAAGAGGCGCCGATATACAGGATGGGGGCGGCTGTCAAGAAAACTGATC
AATGGGATCCGAGACAAGCAGAGTGGAAAGACAATCCTGGATTTTCTTAAGTCCGATGGATTTGCCAACC
GGAACTTCATGCAGTTGATCCATGATGACTCTCTCACCTTTAAGGAGGACATCCAGAAAGCACAAGTTTC
TGGCCAGGGGGACAGTCTTCACGAGCACATCGCTAATCTTGCAGGTAGCCCAGCTATCAAAAAGGGAATA
CTGCAGACCGTTAAGGTCGTGGATGAACTCGTCAAAGTAATGGGAAGGCATAAGCCCGAGAATATCGTTA
TCGAGATGGCCCGAGAGAACCAAACTACCCAGAAGGGACAGAAGAACAGTAGGGAAAGGATGAAGAGGAT
TGAAGAGGGTATAAAAGAACTGGGGTCCCAAATCCTTAAGGAACACCCAGTTGAAAACACCCAGCTTCAG
AATGAGAAGCTCTACCTGTACTACCTGCAGAACGGCAGGGACATGTACGTGGATCAGGAACTGGACATCA
ATCGGCTCTCCGACTACGACGTGGATCATATCGTGCCCCAGTCTTTTCTCAAAGATGATTCTATTGATAA
TAAAGTGTTGACAAGATCCGATAAAAATAGAGGGAAGAGTGATAACGTCCCCTCAGAAGAAGTTGTCAAG
AAAATGAAAAATTATTGGCGGCAGCTGCTGAACGCCAAACTGATCACACAACGGAAGTTCGATAATCTGA
CTAAGGCTGAACGAGGTGGCCTGTCTGAGTTGGATAAAGCCGGCTTCATCAAAAGGCAGCTTGTTGAGAC
ACGCCAGATCACCAAGCACGTGGCCCAAATTCTCGATTCACGCATGAACACCAAGTACGATGAAAATGAC
AAACTGATTCGAGAGGTGAAAGTTATTACTCTGAAGTCTAAGCTGGTCTCAGATTTCAGAAAGGACTTTC
AGTTTTATAAGGTGAGAGAGATCAACAATTACCACCATGCGCATGATGCCTACCTGAATGCAGTGGTAGG
CACTGCACTTATCAAAAAATATCCCAAGCTTGAATCTGAATTTGTTTACGGAGACTATAAAGTGTACGAT
GTTAGGAAAATGATCGCAAAGTCTGAGCAGGAAATAGGCAAGGCCACCGCTAAGTACTTCTTTTACAGCA
ATATTATGAATTTTTTCAAGACCGAGATTACACTGGCCAATGGAGAGATTCGGAAGCGACCACTTATCGA
AACAAACGGAGAAACAGGAGAAATCGTGTGGGACAAGGGTAGGGATTTCGCGACAGTCCGGAAGGTCCTG
TCCATGCCGCAGGTGAACATCGTTAAAAAGACCGAAGTACAGACCGGAGGCTTCTCCAAGGAAAGTATCC
TCCCGAAAAGGAACAGCGACAAGCTGATCGCACGCAAAAAAGATTGGGACCCCAAGAAATACGGCGGATT
CGATTCTCCTACAGTCGCTTACAGTGTACTGGTTGTGGCCAAAGTGGAGAAAGGGAAGTCTAAAAAACTC
AAAAGCGTCAAGGAACTGCTGGGCATCACAATCATGGAGCGATCAAGCTTCGAAAAAAACCCCATCGACT
TTCTCGAGGCGAAAGGATATAAAGAGGTCAAAAAAGACCTCATCATTAAGCTTCCCAAGTACTCTCTCTT
TGAGCTTGAAAACGGCCGGAAACGAATGCTCGCTAGTGCGGGCGAGCTGCAGAAAGGTAACGAGCTGGCA
CTGCCCTCTAAATACGTTAATTTCTTGTATCTGGCCAGCCACTATGAAAAGCTCAAAGGGTCTCCCGAAG
ATAATGAGCAGAAGCAGCTGTTCGTGGAACAACACAAACACTACCTTGATGAGATCATCGAGCAAATAAG
CGAATTCTCCAAAAGAGTGATCCTCGCCGACGCTAACCTCGATAAGGTGCTTTCTGCTTACAATAAGCAC
AGGGATAAGCCCATCAGGGAGCAGGCAGAAAACATTATCCACTTGTTTACTCTGACCAACTTGGGCGCGC
CTGCCGCCTTCAAGTACTTCGACACCACCATCGACAGAAAGAGGTACACCAGCACCAAAGAGGTGCTGGA
CGCCACCCTGATCCACCAGAGCATCACCGGCCTGTACGAGACAAGAATCGACCTGAGCCAGCTGGGCGGC
GACAGCAGAGCCGACCCTAAGAAAAAGCGGAAGGTGCCCAAAAAGAAACGCAAGGTGCCAAAGAAAAAAA
GAAAGGTGGACTACAAGGACGACGACGACAAGTGAAAGGGTTCGATCCCTACCGGTTAGTAATGAGTTTA
TCATCGATGTTTAAACCCGCTGATCAGCCTCGACTGTGCCTTCTAGTTGCCAGCCATCTGTTGTTTGCCC
CTCCCCCGTGCCTTCCTTGACCCTGGAAGGTGCCACTCCCACTGTCCTTTCCTAATAAAATGAGGAAATT
GCATCGCATTGTCTGAGTAGGTGTCATTCTATTCTGGGGGGTGGGGTGGGGCAGGACAGCAAGGGGGAGG
ATTGGGAAGACAATAGCAGGCATGCTGGGGATGCGGTGGGCTCTATGGCTTCTGAGGCGGAAAGAACCAG
CTGGGGCTCTAGGGGGTATCCCC
[124 nt withheld, positions 8354-8477]
C
[91 nt withheld, positions 8479-8569]
A
[49 nt withheld, positions 8571-8619]
CCTTTGACGTTGGAGTCCACGTTCTTT
[37 nt withheld, positions 8647-8683]
ACCCTATCTCGGTCTATTCTTTTGATTTATAAGGGATTTTGCCGATTTCGGCCTATTGGTTAAAAAATGA
GCTGATTTAACAAAAATTTAACGCGAATTAATTCTGTGGAATGTGTGTCAGTTAGGGTGTGGAAAGTCCC
CAGGCTCCCCAGCAGGCAGAAGTATGCAAAGCATGCATCTCAATTAGTCAGCAACCAGGTGTGGAAAGTC
CCCAGGCTCCCCAGCAGGCAGAAGTATGCAAAGCATGCATCTCAATTAGTCAGCAACCATAGTCCCGCCC
CTAACTCCGCCCATCCCGCCCCTAACTCCGCCCAGTTCCGCCCATTCTCCGCCCCATGGCTGACTAATTT
TTTTTATTTATGCAGAGGCCGAGGCCGCCTCTGCCTCTGAGCTATTCCAGAAGTAGTGAGGAGGCTTTTT
TGGAGGCCTAGGCTTTTGCAAAAAGCTCCCGGGAGCTTGTATATCCATTTTCGGATCTGATCAGCACGTG
TTGACAATTAATCATCGGCATAGTATATCGGCATAGTATAATACGACAAGGTGAGGAACTAAACCATGGC
CAAGCCTTTGTCTCAAGAAGAATCCACCCTCATTGAAAGAGCAACGGCTACAATCAACAGCATCCCCATC
TCTGAAGACTACAGCGTCGCCAGCGCAGCTCTCTCTAGCGACGGCCGCATCTTCACTGGTGTCAATGTAT
ATCATTTTACTGGGGGACCTTGTGCAGAACTCGTGGTGCTGGGCACTGCTGCTGCTGCGGCAGCTGGCAA
CCTGACTTGTATCGTCGCGATCGGAAATGAGAACAGGGGCATCTTGAGCCCCTGCGGACGGTGCCGACAG
GTGCTTCTCGATCTGCATCCTGGGATCAAAGCCATAGTGAAGGACAGTGATGGACAGCCGACGGCAGTTG
GGATTCGTGAATTGCTGCCCTCTGGTTATGTGTGGGAGGGCTAAGCACTTCGTGGCCGAGGAGCAGGACT
GACACGTGCTACGAGATTTCGATTCCACCGCCGCCTTCTATGAAAGGTTGGGCTTCGGAATCGTTTTCCG
GGACGCCGGCTGGATGATCCTCCAGCGCGGGGATCTCATGCTGGAGTTCTTCGCCCACCCCAACTTGTTT
ATTGCAGCTTATAATGGTTACAAATAAAGCAATAGCATCACAAATTTCACAAATAAAGCATTTTTTTCAC
TGCATTCTAGTTGTGGTTTGTCCAAACTCATCAATGTATCTTATCATGTCTGTATACCGTCGACCTCTAG
CTAGAGCTTGGCGTAATCATGGTCATAGCTGTTTCCTGTGTGAAATTGTTATCCGCTCACAATTCCACAC
AACATACGAGCCGGAAGCATAAAGTGTAAAGCCTGGGGTGCCTAATGAGTGAGCTAACTCACATTAATTG
CGTTGCGCTCACTGCCCGCTTTCCAGTCGGGAAACCTGTCGTGCCAGCTGCATTAATGAATCGGCCAACG
CGCGGGGAGAGGCGGTTTGCGTATTGGGCGCTCTTCCGCTTCCTCGCTCACTGACTCGCTGCGCTCGGTC
GTTCGGCTGCGGCGAGCGGTATCAGCTCACTCAAAGGCGGTAATACGGTTATCCACAGAATCAGGGGATA
ACGCAGGAAAGAACATGTGAGCAAAAGGCCAGGAACCGTAAAAAGGCCGCGTTGCTGGCGTTTTTCCATA
GGCTCCGCCCCCCTGACGAGCATCACAAAAATCGACGCTCAAGTCAGAGGTGGCGAAACCCGACAGGACT
ATAAAGATACCAGGCGTTTCCCCCTGGAAGCTCCCTCGTGCGCTCTCCTGTTCCGACCCTGCCGCTTACC
GGATACCTGTCCGCCTTTCTCCCTTCGGGAAGCGTGGCGCTTTCTCATAGCTCACGCTGTAGGTATCTCA
GTTCGGTGTAGGTCGTTCGCTCCAAGCTGGGCTGTGTGCACGAACCCCCCGTTCAGCCCGACCGCTGCGC
CTTATCCGGTAACTATCGTCTTGAGTCCAACCCGGTAAGACACGACTTATCGCCACTGGCAGCAGCCACT
GGTAACAGGATTAGCAGAGCGAGGTATGTAGGCGGTGCTACAGAGTTCTTGAAGTGGTGGCCTAACTACG
GCTACACTAGAAGAACAGTATTTGGTATCTGCGCTCTGCTGAAGCCAGTTACCTTCGGAAAAAGAGTTGG
TAGCTCTTGATCCGGCAAACAAACCACCGCTGGTAGCGGTGGTTTTTTTGTTTGCAAGCAGCAGATTACG
CGCAGAAAAAAAGGATCTCAAGAAGATCCTTTGATCTTTTCTACGGGGTCTGACGCTCAGTGGAACGAAA
ACTCACGTTAAGGGATTTTGGTCATGAGATTATCAAAAAGGATCTTCACCTAGATCCTTTTAAATTAAAA
ATGAAGTTTTAAATCAATCTAAAGTATATATGAGTAAACTTGGTCTGACAGTTACCAATGCTTAATCAGT
GAGGCACCTATCTCAGCGATCTGTCTATTTCGTTCATCCATAGTTGCCTGACTCCCCGTCGTGTAGATAA
CTACGATACGGGAGGGCTTACCATCTGGCCCCAGTGCTGCAATGATACCGCGAGACCCACGCTCACCGGC
TCCAGATTTATCAGCAATAAACCAGCCAGCCGGAAGGGCCGAGCGCAGAAGTGGTCCTGCAACTTTATCC
GCCTCCATCCAGTCTATTAATTGTTGCCGGGAAGCTAGAGTAAGTAGTTCGCCAGTTAATAGTTTGCGCA
ACGTTGTTGCCATTGCTACAGGCATCGTGGTGTCACGCTCGTCGTTTGGTATGGCTTCATTCAGCTCCGG
TTCCCAACGATCAAGGCGAGTTACATGATCCCCCATGTTGTGCAAAAAAGCGGTTAGCTCCTTCGGTCCT
CCGATCGTTGTCAGAAGTAAGTTGGCCGCAGTGTTATCACTCATGGTTATGGCAGCACTGCATAATTCTC
TTACTGTCATGCCATCCGTAAGATGCTTTTCTGTGACTGGTGAGTACTCAACCAAGTCATTCTGAGAATA
GTGTATGCGGCGACCGAGTTGCTCTTGCCCGGCGTCAATACGGGATAATACCGCGCCACATAGCAGAACT
TTAAAAGTGCTCATCATTGGAAAACGTTCTTCGGGGCGAAAACTCTCAAGGATCTTACCGCTGTTGAGAT
CCAGTTCGATGTAACCCACTCGTGCACCCAACTGATCTTCAGCATCTTTTACTTTCACCAGCGTTTCTGG
GTGAGCAAAAACAGGAAGGCAAAATGCCGCAAAAAAGGGAATAAGGGCGACACGGAAATGTTGAATACTC
ATACTCTTCCTTTTTC
